>Addgene plasmid #220248 | pEC2483 (pSpy1C) | addgene full sequence | sequence record 444097 | Addgene NGS Result
ATGTGTCATAGCTGTTTCCTGCAAAGAATGGTGATGACAATTGTACAGGTTATCAATAAAGCCATTGATA
CTCTCATTCTTATCCCGTATTTATTAACTTCTCCTAGTATTAGTAATTATCATGGCTGTCATGGCGCATT
AACGGAATAAAGGGTGTGCTTAAATCGGGCCATTTTGCGTAATAAGAAAAAGGATTAATTATGAGCGAAT
TGAATTAATAATAAGGTAATAGATTTACATTAGAAAATGAAAGGGGATTTTATGCGTGAGAATGTTACAG
TCTATCCCGGCAATAGTTACCCTTATTATCAAGATAAGAAAGAAAAGGATTTTTCGCTACGCTCAAATCC
TTTAAAAAAACACAAAAGACCACATTTTTTAATGTGGTCTTTTATTCTTCAACTAAAGCACCCATTAGTT
CAACAAACGAAAATTGGATAAAGTGGGATATTTTTAAAATATATATTTATGTTACAGTAATATTGACTTT
TAAAAAAGGATTGATTATAATGAAGAAAGCAGACAAGTAAGCCTCCTAAATTCACTTTAGATAAAAATTT
AGGAGGCATATCAAATGAACTTTAATAAAATTCACTTTAGATAAAAATTTAGGAGGCATATCAAATGAAC
TTTAATAAAATTGATTTAGACAATTGGAAGAGAAAAGAGATATTTAATCATTATTTGAACCAACAAACGA
CTTTTAGTATAACCACAGAAATTGATATTAGTGTTTTATACCGAAACATAAAACAAGAAGGATATAAATT
TTACCCTGCATTTATTTTCTTAGTGACAAGGGTGATAAACTCAAATACAGCTTTTAGAACTGGTTACAAT
AGCGACGGAGAGTTAGGTTATTGGGATAAGTTAGAGCCACTTTATACAATTTTTGATGGTGTATCTAAAA
CATTCTCTGGTATTTGGACTCCTGTAAAGAATGACTTCAAAGAGTTTTATGATTTATACCTTTCTGATGT
AGAGAAATATAATGGTTCGGGGAAATTGTTTCCCAAAACACCTATACCTGAAAATGCTTTTTCTCTTTCT
ATTATTCCATGGACTTCATTTACTGGGTTTAACTTAAATATCAATAATAATAGTAATTACCTTCTACCCA
TTATTACAGCAGGAAAATTCATTAATAAAGGTAATTCAATATATTTACCGCTATCTTTACAGGTACATCA
TTCTGTTTGTGATGGTTATCATGCAGGATTGTTTATGAACTCTATTCAGGAATTGTCAGATAGGCCTAAT
GACTGGCTTTTATAATATGAGATAATGCCGACTGTACTTTTTACAGTCGGTTTTCTAATGTCACTAACCT
GCCCCGTTAGTTGAAGAAGGTTTTTATATTACAGCTCCAGATCCATATCCTTCTTTTTCTGAACCGACTT
CTCCTTTTTCGCTTCTTTATTCCAATTGCTTTATTGACGTTGAGCCTCGGAACCCTTAACAATCCCAAAA
CTTGTCGACTTTCGTCAGGGGGGCTTTTATTTATTCAATAATCCCTCCTCTCAATAAATCTATTGTTGTA
CTTAATTCAACTTCCATTTCTCTGTATCTTTCAATACGCTCTTTTAAGTCCTTAATTTCTTTTTTTAATT
CCTCATTTTCAGCAAATAACTCTTTTTCTTTGTTTGTCATTTTATTTCCCCCGTTTCAGCATCAAGAACC
TTTGCATAACTTGCTCTATATCCACACTGATAATTGCCCTCAAACCATAATCTAAAGGCGCTAGAGTTTG
TTGAAACAATATCTTTTACATCATTCGTATTTAAAATTCCAAACTCCGCTCCCCTAAGGCGAATAAAAGC
CATTAACTCTTTTGTATTTACCAAATTATAGTCATCCACTATATCTAAAAGTAAATTCTTCAATTTTCTT
TTTTGGCTTTCATCAAGTGTTATATAGCGGTCAATATCAAAATCATTAATGTTCAAAATATCTTTTTTGT
CGTATATATGTTTATTCTTAGCAATAGCGTCCTTTGATTCATGAGTCAAATATTCATATGAACCTTTGAT
ATAATCAAGTATCTCAACATGAGCAACTGAACTATTCCCCAATTTTCGCTTAATCTTGTTCCTAACGCTT
TCTATTGTTACAGGATTTCGTGCAATATATATAACGTGATAGTGTGGTTTTTTATAGTGCTTTCCATTTC
GTATAACATCACTACTATTCCATGTATCTTTATCTTTTTTTTCGTCCATATCGTGTAAAGGACTGACAGC
CATAGATACGCCCAAACTCTCTAATTTTTCTTTCCAATCATTAGGAATTGAGTCAGGATATAATAAAAAT
CCAAAATTTCTAGCTTTAGTATTTTTAATAGCCATGATATAATTACCTTATCAAAAACAAGTAGCGAAAA
CTCGTATCCTTCTAAAAACGCGAGCTTTCGCTTATTTTTTTTGTTCTGATTCCTTTCTTGCATATTCTTC
TATAGCTAACGCCGCAACCGCAGATTTTGAAAAACCTTTTTGTTTCGCCATATCTGTTAATTTTTTATCT
TGCTCTTTTGTCAGAGAAATCATAACTCTTTTTTTCGATTCTGAAATCACCATTTAAAAAACTCCAATCA
AATAATTTTATAAAATTAGTGTATCACTTTGTAATCATAAAAACAACAATAAAGCTACTTAAATATAGAT
TTATAAAAAACGTTGGCGAAAACGTTGGCGATTCGTTGGCGATTGAAAACCCCTCAAACCCTTGAGCCAG
TTGGGATAGAGCGTTTTTGGCACAAAAATTGGCACTCGGCACTTAATGGGGGGTCGTAGTACGGAAGCAA
AATTCGCTTCCTTTCCCCCCATTTTTTTCCAAATTCCAAATTTTTTTCAAAAATTTTCCAGCGCTACCGC
TCGGCAAAATTGCAAGCAATTTTTAAAATCAAACCCATGAGGGAATTTCATTCCCTCAAACTCCCTTGAG
CCTCCTCCAACCGAAATAGAAGGACGCTGCGCTTATTATTTCATTCAGTCATCGGCTTTCATAATCTAAC
AGACAACATCTTCGCTGCAAAGCCACGCTACGCTCAAGGGCTTTTACGCTACGATAACGCCTGTTTTAAC
GATTATGCCGATAACTAAACGAAATAAACGCTAAAACGTCACAGAAACGATTTTCAGACGTTTTAATAAA
AAATCGACCGAAAAATAAATATAAATCGGATATACAATCGGCAATTGACGAAACTGCAAAATATCCTGTA
AAGGATACGGATTTTATGACCGATGATGAAGAAAAGAATTTGAAACGTTTGTCTGATTTGGAGGAAGGTT
TACACCGTAAAAGGTTAATCTCCTATGGTGGTTTGTTAAAAGAAATACATAAAAAATTAAACCTTGATGA
CACAGAAGAAGGCGATTTGATTCATACAGATGATGACGAAAAAGCCGATGAAGATGGATTTTCTATTATT
GCAATGTGGAATTGGGAACGGAAAAATTATTTTATTAAAGAGTAGTTCAACAAACGGGCCAGTTTGTTGA
AGATTAGATGCTATAATTGTTATTAAAAGGATTGAAGGATGCTTAGGAAGACGAGTTATTAATAGCTGAA
TAAGAACGGTGCTCTCCAAATATTCTTATTTAGAAAAGCAAATCTAAAATTATCTGAAAAGGGAATGAGA
ATAGTGAATGGACCAATAATAATGACTAGAGAAGAAAGAATGAAGATTGTTCATGAAATTAAGGAACGAA
TATTGGATAACATAAAAAACGCCCGGCGGCAACCGAGCGTTCTGAATTATGGGGATGATGTTAAGGCTAT
TGGTGTTTATGGTAAAACGACGGCCAGTCAGCGAGACCAGCTGAATTCAAAAAAAAATCTAGATGGCCGG
CGATTCATTAATGCAGCTGGCACGACAGGTTTCCCGACTGGAAAGCGGGCAGTGAGCGCAACGCAATTAA
TGTGAGTTAGCTCACTCATTAGGCACCCCAGGCTTTACACTTTATGCTTCCGGCTCGTATGTTGTGTGGA
ATTGTGAGCGGATAACAATTTCACACATACTAGAGAAAGAGGAGAAATACTAGATGGCTTCCTCCGAAGA
CGTTATCAAAGAGTTCATGCGTTTCAAAGTTCGTATGGAAGGTTCCGTTAACGGTCACGAGTTCGAAATC
GAAGGTGAAGGTGAAGGTCGTCCGTACGAAGGTACCCAGACCGCTAAACTGAAAGTTACCAAAGGTGGTC
CGCTGCCGTTCGCTTGGGACATCCTGTCCCCGCAGTTCCAGTACGGTTCCAAAGCTTACGTTAAACACCC
GGCTGACATCCCGGACTACCTGAAACTGTCCTTCCCGGAAGGTTTCAAATGGGAACGTGTTATGAACTTC
GAAGACGGTGGTGTTGTTACCGTTACCCAGGACTCCTCCCTGCAAGACGGTGAGTTCATCTACAAAGTTA
AACTGCGTGGTACCAACTTCCCGTCCGATGGTCCGGTTATGCAGAAAAAAACCATGGGTTGGGAAGCTTC
CACCGAACGTATGTACCCGGAAGACGGTGCTCTGAAAGGTGAAATCAAAATGCGTCTGAAACTGAAAGAC
GGTGGTCACTACGACGCTGAAGTTAAAACCACCTACATGGCTAAAAAACCGGTTCAGCTGCCGGGTGCTT
ACAAAACCGACATCAAACTGGACATCACCTCCCACAACGAAGACTACACCATCGTTGAACAGTACGAACG
TGCTGAAGGTCGTCACTCCACCGGTGCTTAATAACGCTGATAGTGCTAGTGTAGATCGCTACTAGAGCCA
GGCATCAAATAAAACGAAAGGCTCAGTCGAAAGACTGGGCCTTTCGTTTTATCTGTTGTTTGTCGGTGAA
CGCTCTCTACTAGAGTCACACTGGCTCACCTTCGGGTGGGCCTTTCTGCGTTTATAACCGGTTAATACTA
GTACTGCAGTGAAGGTCTC
Features (pLannotate 1.2.2; 14 found; start..end, strand, type, name):
    274..390     +  CDS            cop (fragment): COP1_STAAU - Protein predicted: Swiss-Prot protein existence level 4. Putative control of replication message. From Staphylococcus aureus.
    625..1272    +  CDS            cat: CAT1_STAAU - Experimental evidence at transcript level: Swiss-Prot protein existence level 2. This enzyme is an effector of chloramphenicol resistance in bacteria. From Staphylococcus aureus.
   1519..1540    -  misc_feature   HA-R (fragment): right homology arm from intron 1 of the mouse Rosa26 gene (Soriano, 1999)
   1707..2327    -  CDS            repB: REPB_STRAG - Experimental evidence at protein level: Swiss-Prot protein existence level 1. Is essential for plasmid replication. Nicks the positive strand at the plus origin of replication. From Streptococcus agalactiae.
   3154..3475    +  CDS            repB (fragment): RepB replication protein; repB; from Enterococcus faecalis plasmid pAMα1 AAN03827.1 22652809.0
   3722..3756    -  terminator     lambda t0 terminator: minimal transcription terminator from phage lambda (Scholtissek and Grosse, 1987)
   3792..3808    -  CDS            lacZα (fragment): LacZα fragment of β-galactosidase; lacZ fragment
   3851..3905    +  CDS            lacI (fragment): lac repressor; lacI; The lac repressor binds to the lac operator to inhibit transcription in E. coli. This inhibition can be relieved by adding lactose or isopropyl-β-D-thiogalactopyranoside (IPTG).
   3918..3939    +  protein_bind   CAP binding site: CAP binding activates transcription in the presence of cAMP. E. coli catabolite activator protein
   3954..3984    +  promoter       lac promoter: promoter for the E. coli lac operon
   3992..4008    +  protein_bind   lac operator: The lac repressor binds to the lac operator to inhibit transcription in E. coli. This inhibition can be relieved by adding lactose or isopropyl-β-D-thiogalactopyranoside (IPTG). lac repressor encoded by lacI
   4044..4718    +  CDS            mRFP1: mRFP1 is a basic (constitutively fluorescent) red fluorescent protein published in 2002, derived from Discosoma sp.. It is reported to be a somewhat slowly-maturing monomer with low acid sensitivity.
   4766..4837    +  terminator     rrnB T1 terminator: transcription terminator T1 from the E. coli rrnB gene
   4853..4880    +  terminator     T7Te terminator: phage T7 early transcription terminator
