[The description below was written by a language model from this plasmid's Addgene catalogue record and pLannotate feature annotations shown in this document.]
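Description:
pEC2483 (pSpy1C) is an empty-backbone, replicative shuttle plasmid of about 4.9 kb designed for heterologous gene expression in Streptococcus pyogenes, with cloning and propagation carried out in E. coli. Rather than combining separate origins for each host, it relies on the broad-host-range rolling-circle replicon pSH71, which the depositor took from pIB166. The automated annotation is consistent with this, detecting a repB-type initiator gene (the protein that nicks the plus strand at the origin), a second partial repB match and a fragment of a cop copy-control gene. Selection in both hosts is by chloramphenicol, conferred by a staphylococcal-type cat gene from the same source plasmid, and the plasmid is listed as high copy in E. coli. A very short hit to a mouse Rosa26 homology arm in the feature table is almost certainly a spurious match.

The cloning region is a multiple cloning site with EcoRI, XbaI, SpeI and PstI that is occupied by a Plac_mrfp stuffer cassette derived from pBS3Clux. This cassette comprises a CAP binding site, lac promoter and lac operator driving mRFP1, followed by the rrnB T1 and T7Te terminators, with a lambda t0 terminator upstream that helps insulate the site from read-through transcription. Because mRFP1 turns E. coli colonies red, replacing the cassette with an insert of interest gives white colonies, providing a simple red-white screen during sub-cloning. Golden Gate is recorded as the cloning method. As an empty backbone, the plasmid has no gene of interest, and the record identifies no dedicated S. pyogenes promoter, so expression signals would presumably come in with the insert.
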