Addgene plasmid #220248: pEC2483 (pSpy1C)
Purpose: (Empty Backbone) replicative E. coli-S. pyogenes shuttle plasmid for heterologous gene expression
Depositing lab: Emmanuelle Charpentier. Depositing organization: Max Planck Unit for the Science of Pathogens. Publication: Expanding the genetic toolbox for the obligate human pathogen Streptococcus pyogenes. Lautenschlager N, Schmidt K, Schiffer C, Wulff TF, Hahnke K, Finstermeier K, Mansour M, Elsholz AKW, Charpentier E. Front Bioeng Biotechnol. 2024 Jun 7;12:1395659. doi: 10.3389/fbioe.2024.1395659. eCollection 2024. PubMed 38911550.
Backbone
  Vector backbone: pSpy1C
  Backbone size (bp): 4917
  Modifications to backbone: See associated article for detailed construction information.
  Vector type: Bacterial Expression
Growth in bacteria
  Bacterial resistance: Chloramphenicol, 25 μg/mL
  Growth temperature: 37°C
  Growth strain: DH5alpha
  Growth instructions: For E. coli, use 20 µg/mL chloramphenicol in LB medium. For S. pyogenes, use 20 µg/mL chloramphenicol in THY medium.
  Copy number: High Copy
Gene/Insert
  Cloning method: Golden Gate
  Sequencing primers: 5′ GTAAAACGACGGCCAGTC; 3′ CAGGAAACAGCTATGAC
Terms and licenses: Academic/Nonprofit Terms; Industry Terms: Not Available to Industry
Depositor comments: The multiple cloning site (EcoRI, XbaI, SpeI and PstI) contains the Plac_mrfp cassette. The mrfp reporter allows for red-white screening during sub-cloning in E. coli (DH5a). When the Plac_mrfp cassette is replaced with the insert of interest, colonies will appear white. Resource Information: We took the rolling circle replicon pSH71 and the chloramphenicol resistance cassette from pIB166 (Plasmid #90189). The the Plac_mrfp cassette for the MCS is derived from pBS3Clux (Plasmid #55172). Please download the file linked below to obtain a well annotated map of the plasmid.
How to cite: pEC2483 (pSpy1C) was a gift from Emmanuelle Charpentier (Addgene plasmid # 220248 ; http://n2t.net/addgene:220248 ; RRID:Addgene_220248)
